>Addgene plasmid #142898 | TFORF1956 | addgene full sequence | sequence record 396065 | Addgene NGS Result
TTAATGTAGTCTTATGCAATACTCTTGTAGTCTTGCAACATGGTAACGATGAGTTAGCAACATGCCTTAC
AAGGAGAGAAAAAGCACCGTGCATGCCGATTGGTGGAAGTAAGGTGGTACGATCGTGCCTTATTAGGAAG
GCAACAGACGGGTCTGACATGGATTGGACGAACCACTGAATTGCCGCATTGCAGAGATATTGTATTTAAG
TGCCTAGCTCGATACATAAACGGGTCTCTCTGGTTAGACCAGATCTGAGCCTGGGAGCTCTCTGGCTAAC
TAGGGAACCCACTGCTTAAGCCTCAATAAAGCTTGCCTTGAGTGCTTCAAGTAGTGTGTGCCCGTCTGTT
GTGTGACTCTGGTAACTAGAGATCCCTCAGACCCTTTTAGTCAGTGTGGAAAATCTCTAGCAGTGGCGCC
CGAACAGGGACTTGAAAGCGAAAGGGAAACCAGAGGAGCTCTCTCGACGCAGGACTCGGCTTGCTGAAGC
GCGCACGGCAAGAGGCGAGGGGCGGCGACTGGTGAGTACGCCAAAAATTTTGACTAGCGGAGGCTAGAAG
GAGAGAGATGGGTGCGAGAGCGTCAGTATTAAGCGGGGGAGAATTAGATCGCGATGGGAAAAAATTCGGT
TAAGGCCAGGGGGAAAGAAAAAATATAAATTAAAACATATAGTATGGGCAAGCAGGGAGCTAGAACGATT
CGCAGTTAATCCTGGCCTGTTAGAAACATCAGAAGGCTGTAGACAAATACTGGGACAGCTACAACCATCC
CTTCAGACAGGATCAGAAGAACTTAGATCATTATATAATACAGTAGCAACCCTCTATTGTGTGCATCAAA
GGATAGAGATAAAAGACACCAAGGAAGCTTTAGACAAGATAGAGGAAGAGCAAAACAAAAGTAAGACCAC
CGCACAGCAAGCGGCCGCTGATCTTCAGACCTGGAGGAGGAGATATGAGGGACAATTGGAGAAGTGAATT
ATATAAATATAAAGTAGTAAAAATTGAACCATTAGGAGTAGCACCCACCAAGGCAAAGAGAAGAGTGGTG
CAGAGAGAAAAAAGAGCAGTGGGAATAGGAGCTTTGTTCCTTGGGTTCTTGGGAGCAGCAGGAAGCACTA
TGGGCGCAGCGTCAATGACGCTGACGGTACAGGCCAGACAATTATTGTCTGGTATAGTGCAGCAGCAGAA
CAATTTGCTGAGGGCTATTGAGGCGCAACAGCATCTGTTGCAACTCACAGTCTGGGGCATCAAGCAGCTC
CAGGCAAGAATCCTGGCTGTGGAAAGATACCTAAAGGATCAACAGCTCCTGGGGATTTGGGGTTGCTCTG
GAAAACTCATTTGCACCACTGCTGTGCCTTGGAATGCTAGTTGGAGTAATAAATCTCTGGAACAGATTTG
GAATCACACGACCTGGATGGAGTGGGACAGAGAAATTAACAATTACACAAGCTTAATACACTCCTTAATT
GAAGAATCGCAAAACCAGCAAGAAAAGAATGAACAAGAATTATTGGAATTAGATAAATGGGCAAGTTTGT
GGAATTGGTTTAACATAACAAATTGGCTGTGGTATATAAAATTATTCATAATGATAGTAGGAGGCTTGGT
AGGTTTAAGAATAGTTTTTGCTGTACTTTCTATAGTGAATAGAGTTAGGCAGGGATATTCACCATTATCG
TTTCAGACCCACCTCCCAACCCCGAGGGGACCCATGCATTGCATCTCAATTAGTCAGCAACCAGGTGTGG
AAAGTCCCCAGGCTCCCCAGCAGGCAGAAGTATGCAAAGCATGCGTCTCAATTAGTCAGCAACCATAGTC
CCGCCCCTAACTCCGCCCATCCCGCCCCTAACTCCGCCCAGTTCCGCCCATTCTCCGCCCCATGGCTGAC
TAATTTTTTTTATTTATGCAGAGGCCGAGGCCGCCTCGGCCTCTGAGCTATTCCAGAAGTAGTGAGGAGG
CTTTTTTGGAGGCCTAGGCTTTTGCAAAAAGCTTTCTAGAGGTACCACCGGAGCTTACCATGACCGAGTA
CAAGCCCACGGTGCGCCTCGCCACCCGCGACGACGTCCCCAGGGCCGTACGCACCCTCGCCGCCGCGTTC
GCCGACTACCCCGCCACGCGCCACACCGTCGATCCGGACCGCCACATCGAGCGGGTCACCGAGCTGCAAG
AACTCTTCCTCACGCGCGTCGGGCTCGACATCGGCAAGGTGTGGGTCGCGGACGACGGCGCCGCCGTGGC
GGTCTGGACCACGCCGGAGAGCGTCGAAGCGGGGGCGGTGTTCGCCGAGATCGGCCCGCGCATGGCCGAG
TTGAGCGGTTCCCGGCTGGCCGCGCAGCAACAGATGGAAGGCCTCCTGGCGCCGCACCGGCCCAAGGAGC
CCGCGTGGTTCCTGGCCACCGTCGGCGTCTCGCCCGACCACCAGGGCAAGGGTCTGGGCAGCGCCGTCGT
GCTCCCCGGAGTGGAGGCGGCCGAGCGCGCCGGGGTGCCCGCCTTCCTGGAGACCTCCGCGCCCCGCAAC
CTCCCCTTCTACGAGCGGCTCGGCTTCACCGTCACCGCCGACGTCGAGGTGCCCGAAGGACCGCGCACCT
GGTGCATGACCCGCAAGCCCGGTGCCAGTTAACGAATTCTAGATCTTGAGACAAATGGCAGTATTCATCC
ACAATTTTAAAAGAAAAGGGGGGATTGGGGGGTACAGTGCAGGGGAAAGAATAGTAGACATAATAGCAAC
AGACATACAAACTAAAGAATTACAAAAACAAATTACAAAAATTCAAAATTTTCGGGTTTATTACAGGGAC
AGCAGAGATCCACTTTGGCGCCGGCTCGAGGCCTGCAGGTGCAAAGATGGATAAAGTTTTAAACAGAGAG
GAATCTTTGCAGCTAATGGACCTTCTAGGTCTTGAAAGGAGTGGGAATTGGCTCCGGTGCCCGTCAGTGG
GCAGAGCGCACATCGCCCACAGTCCCCGAGAAGTTGGGGGGAGGGGTCGGCAATTGAACCGGTGCCTAGA
GAAGGTGGCGCGGGGTAAACTGGGAAAGTGATGTCGTGTACTGGCTCCGCCTTTTTCCCGAGGGTGGGGG
AGAACCGTATATAAGTGCAGTAGTCGCCGTGAACGTTCTTTTTCGCAACGGGTTTGCCGCCAGAACACAG
GTAAGTGCCGTGTGTGGTTCCCGCGGGCCTGGCCTCTTTACGGGTTATGGCCCTTGCGTGCCTTGAATTA
CTTCCACCTGGCTGCAGTACGTGATTCTTGATCCCGAGCTTCGGGTTGGAAGTGGGTGGGAGAGTTCGAG
GCCTTGCGCTTAAGGAGCCCCTTCGCCTCGTGCTTGAGTTGAGGCCTGGCCTGGGCGCTGGGGCCGCCGC
GTGCGAATCTGGTGGCACCTTCGCGCCTGTCTCGCTGCTTTCGATAAGTCTCTAGCCATTTAAAATTTTT
GATGACCTGCTGCGACGCTTTTTTTCTGGCAAGATAGTCTTGTAAATGCGGGCCAAGATCTGCACACTGG
TATTTCGGTTTTTGGGGCCGCGGGCGGCGACGGGGCCCGTGCGTCCCAGCGCACATGTTCGGCGAGGCGG
GGCCTGCGAGCGCGGCCACCGAGAATCGGACGGGGGTAGTCTCAAGCTGGCCGGCCTGCTCTGGTGCCTG
GCCTCGCGCCGCCGTGTATCGCCCCGCCCTGGGCGGCAAGGCTGGCCCGGTCGGCACCAGTTGCGTGAGC
GGAAAGATGGCCGCTTCCCGGCCCTGCTGCAGGGAGCTCAAAATGGAGGACGCGGCGCTCGGGAGAGCGG
GCGGGTGAGTCACCCACACAAAGGAAAAGGGCCTTTCCGTCCTCAGCCGTCGCTTCATGTGACTCCACGG
AGTACCGGGCGCCGTCCAGGCACCTCGATTAGTTCTCGAGCTTTTGGAGTACGTCGTCTTTAGGTTGGGG
GGAGGGGTTTTATGCGATGGAGTTTCCCCACACTGAGTGGGTGGAGACTGAAGTTAGGCCAGCTTGGCAC
TTGATGTAATTCTCCTTGGAATTTGCCCTTTTTGAGTTTGGATCTTGGTTCATTCTCAAGCCTCAGACAG
TGGTTCAAAGTTTTTTTCTTCCATTTCAGGTGTCGTGAGGCTAGCACCGCCACCATGGATATAAAAAACT
CACCATCTAGCCTTAATTCTCCTTCCTCCTACAACTGCAGTCAATCCATCTTACCCCTGGAGCACGGCTC
CATATACATACCTTCCTCCTATGTAGACAGCCACCATGAATATCCAGCCATGACATTCTATAGCCCTGCT
GTGATGAATTACAGCATTCCCAGCAATGTCACTAACTTGGAAGGTGGGCCTGGTCGGCAGACCACAAGCC
CAAATGTGTTGTGGCCAACACCTGGGCACCTTTCTCCTTTAGTGGTCCATCGCCAGTTATCACATCTGTA
TGCGGAACCTCAAAAGAGTCCCTGGTGTGAAGCAAGATCGCTAGAACACACCTTACCTGTAAACAGAGAG
ACACTGAAAAGGAAGGTTAGTGGGAACCGTTGCGCCAGCCCTGTTACTGGTCCAGGTTCAAAGAGGGATG
CTCACTTCTGCGCTGTCTGCAGCGATTACGCATCGGGATATCACTATGGAGTCTGGTCGTGTGAAGGATG
TAAGGCCTTTTTTAAAAGAAGCATTCAAGGACATAATGATTATATTTGTCCAGCTACAAATCAGTGTACA
ATCGATAAAAACCGGCGCAAGAGCTGCCAGGCCTGCCGACTTCGGAAGTGTTACGAAGTGGGAATGGTGA
AGTGTGGCTCCCGGAGAGAGAGATGTGGGTACCGCCTTGTGCGGAGACAGAGAAGTGCCGACGAGCAGCT
GCACTGTGCCGGCAAGGCCAAGAGAAGTGGCGGCCACGCGCCCCGAGTGCGGGAGCTGCTGCTGGACGCC
CTGAGCCCCGAGCAGCTAGTGCTCACCCTCCTGGAGGCTGAGCCGCCCCATGTGCTGATCAGCCGCCCCA
GTGCGCCCTTCACCGAGGCCTCCATGATGATGTCCCTGACCAAGTTGGCCGACAAGGAGTTGGTACACAT
GATCAGCTGGGCCAAGAAGATTCCCGGCTTTGTGGAGCTCAGCCTGTTCGACCAAGTGCGGCTCTTGGAG
AGCTGTTGGATGGAGGTGTTAATGATGGGGCTGATGTGGCGCTCAATTGACCACCCCGGCAAGCTCATCT
TTGCTCCAGATCTTGTTCTGGACAGGGATGAGGGGAAATGCGTAGAAGGAATTCTGGAAATCTTTGACAT
GCTCCTGGCAACTACTTCAAGGTTTCGAGAGTTAAAACTCCAACACAAAGAATATCTCTGTGTCAAGGCC
ATGATCCTGCTCAATTCCAGTATGTACCCTCTGGTCACAGCGACCCAGGATGCTGACAGCAGCCGGAAGC
TGGCTCACTTGCTGAACGCCGTGACCGATGCTTTGGTTTGGGTGATTGCCAAGAGCGGCATCTCCTCCCA
GCAGCAATCCATGCGCCTGGCTAACCTCCTGATGCTCCTGTCCCACGTCAGGCATGCGAGGTCCTGTGTA
TACAAGTAGTAATGAACTAGTCCGTAACTTGAAAGTATTTCGATTTCTTGGCTTTATATATCTTGTGGAA
AGGACGATTCAGACAACAAGCATTATAAGATACGCGTTAAGTCGACAATCAACCTCTGGATTACAAAATT
TGTGAAAGATTGACTGGTATTCTTAACTATGTTGCTCCTTTTACGCTATGTGGATACGCTGCTTTAATGC
CTTTGTATCATGCTATTGCTTCCCGTATGGCTTTCATTTTCTCCTCCTTGTATAAATCCTGGTTGCTGTC
TCTTTATGAGGAGTTGTGGCCCGTTGTCAGGCAACGTGGCGTGGTGTGCACTGTGTTTGCTGACGCAACC
CCCACTGGTTGGGGCATTGCCACCACCTGTCAGCTCCTTTCCGGGACTTTCGCTTTCCCCCTCCCTATTG
CCACGGCGGAACTCATCGCCGCCTGCCTTGCCCGCTGCTGGACAGGGGCTCGGCTGTTGGGCACTGACAA
TTCCGTGGTGTTGTCGGGGAAATCATCGTCCTTTCCTTGGCTGCTCGCCTGTGTTGCCACCTGGATTCTG
CGCGGGACGTCCTTCTGCTACGTCCCTTCGGCCCTCAATCCAGCGGACCTTCCTTCCCGCGGCCTGCTGC
CGGCTCTGCGGCCTCTTCCGCGTCTTCGCCTTCGCCCTCAGACGAGTCGGATCTCCCTTTGGGCCGCCTC
CCCGCGTCGACTTTAAGACCAATGACTTACAAGGCAGCTGTAGATCTTAGCCACTTTTTAAAAGAAAAGG
GGGGACTGGAAGGGCTAATTCACTCCCAACGAAGACAAGATCTGCTTTTTGCTTGTACTGGGTCTCTCTG
GTTAGACCAGATCTGAGCCTGGGAGCTCTCTGGCTAACTAGGGAACCCACTGCTTAAGCCTCAATAAAGC
TTGCCTTGAGTGCTTCAAGTAGTGTGTGCCCGTCTGTTGTGTGACTCTGGTAACTAGAGATCCCTCAGAC
CCTTTTAGTCAGTGTGGAAAATCTCTAGCAGTACGTATAGTAGTTCATGTCATCTTATTATTCAGTATTT
ATAACTTGCAAAGAAATGAATATCAGAGAGTGAGAGGAACTTGTTTATTGCAGCTTATAATGGTTACAAA
TAAAGCAATAGCATCACAAATTTCACAAATAAAGCATTTTTTTCACTGCATTCTAGTTGTGGTTTGTCCA
AACTCATCAATGTATCTTATCATGTCTGGCTCTAGCTATCCCGCCCCTAACTCCGCCCATCCCGCCCCTA
ACTCCGCCCAGTTCCGCCCATTCTCCGCCCCATGGCTGACTAATTTTTTTTATTTATGCAGAGGCCGAGG
CCGCCTCGGCCTCTGAGCTATTCCAGAAGTAGTGAGGAGGCTTTTTTGGAGGCCTAGGGACGTACCCAAT
TCGCCCTATAGTGAGTCGTATTACGCGCGCTCACTGGCCGTCGTTTTACAACGTCGTGACTGGGAAAACC
CTGGCGTTACCCAACTTAATCGCCTTGCAGCACATCCCCCTTTCGCCAGCTGGCGTAATAGCGAAGAGGC
CCGCACCGATCGCCCTTCCCAACAGTTGCGCAGCCTGAATGGCGAATGGG
[124 nt withheld, positions 7121-7244]
C
[91 nt withheld, positions 7246-7336]
A
[49 nt withheld, positions 7338-7386]
CCTTTGACGTTGGAGTCCACGTTCTTT
[37 nt withheld, positions 7414-7450]
ACCCTATCTCGGTCTATTCTTTTGATTTATAAGGGATTTTGCCGATTTCGGCCTATTGGTTAAAAAATGA
GCTGATTTAACAAAAATTTAACGCGAATTTTAACAAAATATTAACGCTTACAATTTAGGTGGCACTTTTC
GGGGAAATGTGCGCGGAACCCCTATTTGTTTATTTTTCTAAATACATTCAAATATGTATCCGCTCATGAG
ACAATAACCCTGATAAATGCTTCAATAATATTGAAAAAGGAAGAGTATGAGTATTCAACATTTCCGTGTC
GCCCTTATTCCCTTTTTTGCGGCATTTTGCCTTCCTGTTTTTGCTCACCCAGAAACGCTGGTGAAAGTAA
AAGATGCTGAAGATCAGTTGGGTGCACGAGTGGGTTACATCGAACTGGATCTCAACAGCGGTAAGATCCT
TGAGAGTTTTCGCCCCGAAGAACGTTTTCCAATGATGAGCACTTTTAAAGTTCTGCTATGTGGCGCGGTA
TTATCCCGTATTGACGCCGGGCAAGAGCAACTCGGTCGCCGCATACACTATTCTCAGAATGACTTGGTTG
AGTACTCACCAGTCACAGAAAAGCATCTTACGGATGGCATGACAGTAAGAGAATTATGCAGTGCTGCCAT
AACCATGAGTGATAACACTGCGGCCAACTTACTTCTGACAACGATCGGAGGACCGAAGGAGCTAACCGCT
TTTTTGCACAACATGGGGGATCATGTAACTCGCCTTGATCGTTGGGAACCGGAGCTGAATGAAGCCATAC
CAAACGACGAGCGTGACACCACGATGCCTGTAGCAATGGCAACAACGTTGCGCAAACTATTAACTGGCGA
ACTACTTACTCTAGCTTCCCGGCAACAATTAATAGACTGGATGGAGGCGGATAAAGTTGCAGGACCACTT
CTGCGCTCGGCCCTTCCGGCTGGCTGGTTTATTGCTGATAAATCTGGAGCCGGTGAGCGTGGGTCTCGCG
GTATCATTGCAGCACTGGGGCCAGATGGTAAGCCCTCCCGTATCGTAGTTATCTACACGACGGGGAGTCA
GGCAACTATGGATGAACGAAATAGACAGATCGCTGAGATAGGTGCCTCACTGATTAAGCATTGGTAACTG
TCAGACCAAGTTTACTCATATATACTTTAGATTGATTTAAAACTTCATTTTTAATTTAAAAGGATCTAGG
TGAAGATCCTTTTTGATAATCTCATGACCAAAATCCCTTAACGTGAGTTTTCGTTCCACTGAGCGTCAGA
CCCCGTAGAAAAGATCAAAGGATCTTCTTGAGATCCTTTTTTTCTGCGCGTAATCTGCTGCTTGCAAACA
AAAAAACCACCGCTACCAGCGGTGGTTTGTTTGCCGGATCAAGAGCTACCAACTCTTTTTCCGAAGGTAA
CTGGCTTCAGCAGAGCGCAGATACCAAATACTGTTCTTCTAGTGTAGCCGTAGTTAGGCCACCACTTCAA
GAACTCTGTAGCACCGCCTACATACCTCGCTCTGCTAATCCTGTTACCAGTGGCTGCTGCCAGTGGCGAT
AAGTCGTGTCTTACCGGGTTGGACTCAAGACGATAGTTACCGGATAAGGCGCAGCGGTCGGGCTGAACGG
GGGGTTCGTGCACACAGCCCAGCTTGGAGCGAACGACCTACACCGAACTGAGATACCTACAGCGTGAGCT
ATGAGAAAGCGCCACGCTTCCCGAAGGGAGAAAGGCGGACAGGTATCCGGTAAGCGGCAGGGTCGGAACA
GGAGAGCGCACGAGGGAGCTTCCAGGGGGAAACGCCTGGTATCTTTATAGTCCTGTCGGGTTTCGCCACC
TCTGACTTGAGCGTCGATTTTTGTGATGCTCGTCAGGGGGGCGGAGCCTATGGAAAAACGCCAGCAACGC
GGCCTTTTTACGGTTCCTGGCCTTTTGCTGGCCTTTTGCTCACATGTTCTTTCCTGCGTTATCCCCTGAT
TCTGTGGATAACCGTATTACCGCCTTTGAGTGAGCTGATACCGCTCGCCGCAGCCGAACGACCGAGCGCA
GCGAGTCAGTGAGCGAGGAAGCGGAAGAGCGCCCAATACGCAAACCGCCTCTCCCCGCGCGTTGGCCGAT
TCATTAATGCAGCTGGCACGACAGGTTTCCCGACTGGAAAGCGGGCAGTGAGCGCAACGCAATTAATGTG
AGTTAGCTCACTCATTAGGCACCCCAGGCTTTACACTTTATGCTTCCGGCTCGTATGTTGTGTGGAATTG
TGAGCGGATAACAATTTCACACAGGAAACAGCTATGACCATGATTACGCCAAGCGCGCAATTAACCCTCA
CTAAAGGGAACAAAAGCTGGAGCTGCAAGC
Features (pLannotate 1.2.2; 31 found; start..end, strand, type, name):
      5..231     +  promoter       RSV promoter: Rous sarcoma virus enhancer/promoter
    232..412     +  LTR            5' LTR (truncated): truncated 5' long terminal repeat (LTR) from HIV-1
    459..584     +  misc_feature   HIV-1 Ψ: packaging signal of human immunodeficiency virus type 1
    568..931     +  CDS            HIV-1 gag (fragment): gag protein from human immunodeficiency virus 1; gag
   1077..1310    +  misc_feature   RRE: The Rev response element (RRE) of HIV-1 allows for Rev-dependent mRNA export from the nucleus to the cytoplasm.
   1687..1713    +  CDS            Rev (fragment): human immunodeficiency virus 1 (HIV-1) Rev protein; rev; enhances nuclear export of unspliced and incompletely spliced viral mRNAs
   1720..1743    +  promoter       SV40 promoter (fragment): SV40 early promoter
   1744..1815    +  promoter       SV40 promoter (fragment): SV40 enhancer and early promoter
   1839..1974    +  rep_origin     SV40 ori: SV40 origin of replication
   2020..2616    +  CDS            PuroR (fragment): puromycin N-acetyltransferase; pac from Streptomyces; confers resistance to puromycin
   2665..2782    +  misc_feature   cPPT/CTS: central polypurine tract and central termination sequence of HIV-1
   2847..2913    +  CDS            small t antigen (fragment): SV40 (simian virus 40) small t antigen
   2920..4098    +  promoter       EF-1α promoter: strong constitutive promoter for human elongation factor EF-1α
   4115..5518    +  CDS            ESR2 (fragment): ESR2_HUMAN - Also known as ESTRB, NR3A2. Experimental evidence at protein level: Swiss-Prot protein existence level 1. [Isoform 2]: Lacks ligand binding ability and has no or only very low ERE binding activity resulting in the loss of ligand-dependent transactivation ability. From Homo sapiens (Human).
   5552..5605    +  promoter       U6 promoter (fragment): RNA polymerase III promoter for human U6 snRNA
   5647..6235    +  misc_feature   WPRE: woodchuck hepatitis virus posttranscriptional regulatory element
   6286..6305    +  misc_feature   cPPT/CTS (fragment): central polypurine tract and central termination sequence of HIV-1
   6307..6540    +  LTR            3' LTR (ΔU3): self-inactivating 3' long terminal repeat (LTR) from HIV-1
   6618..6739    +  polyA_signal   SV40 poly(A) signal: SV40 polyadenylation signal
   6779..6914    +  rep_origin     SV40 ori: SV40 origin of replication
   6935..6953    -  promoter       T7 promoter: promoter for bacteriophage T7 RNA polymerase
   6961..7116    +  CDS            lacZα (fragment): LacZα fragment of β-galactosidase; lacZ fragment
   7121..7549    +  rep_origin     f1 ori (sequence partly withheld): f1 bacteriophage origin of replication; arrow indicates direction of (+) strand synthesis
   7602..7706    +  promoter       AmpR promoter: bla
   7707..8567    +  CDS            AmpR: β-lactamase; bla; confers resistance to ampicillin, carbenicillin, and related antibiotics
   8738..9326    +  rep_origin     ori: high-copy-number ColE1/pMB1/pBR322/pUC origin of replication
   9509..9601    +  CDS            lacI (fragment): lac repressor; lacI; The lac repressor binds to the lac operator to inhibit transcription in E. coli. This inhibition can be relieved by adding lactose or isopropyl-β-D-thiogalactopyranoside (IPTG).
   9614..9635    +  protein_bind   CAP binding site: CAP binding activates transcription in the presence of cAMP. E. coli catabolite activator protein
   9650..9680    +  promoter       lac promoter: promoter for the E. coli lac operon
   9688..9704    +  protein_bind   lac operator: The lac repressor binds to the lac operator to inhibit transcription in E. coli. This inhibition can be relieved by adding lactose or isopropyl-β-D-thiogalactopyranoside (IPTG). lac repressor encoded by lacI
   9749..9767    +  promoter       T3 promoter: promoter for bacteriophage T3 RNA polymerase
