[The description below was written by a language model from this plasmid's Addgene catalogue record and pLannotate feature annotations shown in this document.]
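Description:
TFORF1956 is a third-generation-style, self-inactivating lentiviral expression plasmid built on the pLX_TRC317 backbone and carrying a human ESR2 (estrogen receptor beta, NR3A2) open reading frame. It belongs to a barcoded transcription factor ORF collection in which each construct carries a unique 24-bp barcode, so that the overexpressed factor can be identified by sequencing in pooled screens. In bacteria it is maintained through a high-copy ColE1/pUC-type origin and ampicillin resistance (AmpR). An f1 origin and remnants of a lac/lacZα cloning region flanked by T3 and T7 promoters are also present in the backbone. The depositor notes that the plasmid can recombine during propagation, and a recombination-limiting strain is recorded for growth.

The viral genome is transcribed from an RSV promoter fused to a truncated HIV-1 5' LTR. This is followed by the Ψ packaging signal with a partial gag sequence, the RRE for Rev-dependent nuclear export, and a cPPT/CTS element. It ends in a ΔU3 3' LTR, which inactivates LTR promoter activity after integration, and an SV40 poly(A) signal lies downstream. Two expression units sit within the provirus. An SV40 early promoter/origin drives puromycin N-acetyltransferase for selecting transduced mammalian cells, and the EF-1α promoter drives the ESR2 ORF. A WPRE follows to enhance transcript stability and expression. The annotation matches the ORF to ESR2 and flags isoform 2, consistent with the depositor listing a specific transcript variant. The ORF was synthesized commercially. The barcode is not annotated separately in the feature table, though a short U6-like fragment lies between the ORF and the WPRE. The construct is used to produce lentivirus for stable ESR2 overexpression, for example in directed-differentiation screens.
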