Addgene plasmid #142898: TFORF1956
Purpose: Lentiviral vector for overexpressing transcription factor ORFs with unique 24-bp barcodes. Barcodes facilitate identification of transcription factors in pooled screens.
Depositing lab: Feng Zhang. Depositing organization: Broad Institute. Publication: A transcription factor atlas of directed differentiation. Joung J, Ma S, Tay T, Geiger-Schuller KR, Kirchgatterer PC, Verdine VK, Guo B, Arias-Garcia MA, Allen WE, Singh A, Kuksenko O, Abudayyeh OO, Gootenberg JS, Fu Z, Macrae RK, Buenrostro JD, Regev A, Zhang F. Cell. 2023 Jan 5;186(1):209-229.e26. doi: 10.1016/j.cell.2022.11.026. PubMed 36608654.
Backbone
  Vector backbone: pLX_TRC317
  Backbone manufacturer: Broad Institute Genetic Perturbation Platform
  Backbone size w/o insert (bp): 8264
  Vector type: Mammalian Expression, Lentiviral
  Selectable markers: Puromycin
Growth in bacteria
  Bacterial resistance: Ampicillin, 100 μg/mL
  Growth temperature: 37°C
  Growth strain: NEB Stable
  Copy number: High Copy
Gene/Insert
  Gene/Insert name: ESR2
  Species: H. sapiens (human)
  Insert size (bp): 1526
  Entrez Gene: ESR2 (a.k.a. ER-BETA, ESR-BETA, ESRB, ESTRB, Erb, NR3A2, ODG8)
  Promoter: EF1a
  Cloning method: Unknown
  Sequencing primers: 5′ GGGTGGAGACTGAAGTTAGGCCAG; 3′ CACATAGCGTAAAAGGAGCAACATAG
Terms and licenses: Academic/Nonprofit Terms; Industry Terms: Not Available to Industry
Depositor comments: NM_001271876,ENST00000553796 . The transcription factor ORF portion of this plasmid was synthesized by Genewiz. Please test multiple small colonies in case of plasmid recombination. To make this collection available in a timely manner, a portion of this collection was not fully sequenced by Addgene. If an Addgene verified full plasmid sequence is not available, please contact us prior to placing an order to request the full sequence.
How to cite: TFORF1956 was a gift from Feng Zhang (Addgene plasmid # 142898 ; http://n2t.net/addgene:142898 ; RRID:Addgene_142898)
