>Addgene plasmid #142898 | TFORF1956 | depositor partial sequence | sequence record 280832 | Insert
ACCGCCACCATGGATATAAAAAACTCACCATCTAGCCTTAATTCTCCTTCCTCCTACAACTGCAGTCAAT
CCATCTTACCCCTGGAGCACGGCTCCATATACATACCTTCCTCCTATGTAGACAGCCACCATGAATATCC
AGCCATGACATTCTATAGCCCTGCTGTGATGAATTACAGCATTCCCAGCAATGTCACTAACTTGGAAGGT
GGGCCTGGTCGGCAGACCACAAGCCCAAATGTGTTGTGGCCAACACCTGGGCACCTTTCTCCTTTAGTGG
TCCATCGCCAGTTATCACATCTGTATGCGGAACCTCAAAAGAGTCCCTGGTGTGAAGCAAGATCGCTAGA
ACACACCTTACCTGTAAACAGAGAGACACTGAAAAGGAAGGTTAGTGGGAACCGTTGCGCCAGCCCTGTT
ACTGGTCCAGGTTCAAAGAGGGATGCTCACTTCTGCGCTGTCTGCAGCGATTACGCATCGGGATATCACT
ATGGAGTCTGGTCGTGTGAAGGATGTAAGGCCTTTTTTAAAAGAAGCATTCAAGGACATAATGATTATAT
TTGTCCAGCTACAAATCAGTGTACAATCGATAAAAACCGGCGCAAGAGCTGCCAGGCCTGCCGACTTCGG
AAGTGTTACGAAGTGGGAATGGTGAAGTGTGGCTCCCGGAGAGAGAGATGTGGGTACCGCCTTGTGCGGA
GACAGAGAAGTGCCGACGAGCAGCTGCACTGTGCCGGCAAGGCCAAGAGAAGTGGCGGCCACGCGCCCCG
AGTGCGGGAGCTGCTGCTGGACGCCCTGAGCCCCGAGCAGCTAGTGCTCACCCTCCTGGAGGCTGAGCCG
CCCCATGTGCTGATCAGCCGCCCCAGTGCGCCCTTCACCGAGGCCTCCATGATGATGTCCCTGACCAAGT
TGGCCGACAAGGAGTTGGTACACATGATCAGCTGGGCCAAGAAGATTCCCGGCTTTGTGGAGCTCAGCCT
GTTCGACCAAGTGCGGCTCTTGGAGAGCTGTTGGATGGAGGTGTTAATGATGGGGCTGATGTGGCGCTCA
ATTGACCACCCCGGCAAGCTCATCTTTGCTCCAGATCTTGTTCTGGACAGGGATGAGGGGAAATGCGTAG
AAGGAATTCTGGAAATCTTTGACATGCTCCTGGCAACTACTTCAAGGTTTCGAGAGTTAAAACTCCAACA
CAAAGAATATCTCTGTGTCAAGGCCATGATCCTGCTCAATTCCAGTATGTACCCTCTGGTCACAGCGACC
CAGGATGCTGACAGCAGCCGGAAGCTGGCTCACTTGCTGAACGCCGTGACCGATGCTTTGGTTTGGGTGA
TTGCCAAGAGCGGCATCTCCTCCCAGCAGCAATCCATGCGCCTGGCTAACCTCCTGATGCTCCTGTCCCA
CGTCAGGCATGCGAGGTCCTGTGTATACAAGTAGTAATGAACTAGTCCGTAACTTGAAAGTATTTCGATT
TCTTGGCTTTATATATCTTGTGGAAAGGACGATTCAGACAACAAGCATTATAAGAT
