>Addgene plasmid #142898 | TFORF1956 | depositor partial sequence | sequence record 280833 | Barcode
TTCAGACAACAAGCATTATAAGAT
